Addgene plasmid #32200: pcDNA3-tRNA scaffolded SA (tRSA)
Purpose: (Empty Backbone)
Depositing lab: Ian Macara. Depositing organization: University of Virginia. Publication: Efficient detection of RNA-protein interactions using tethered RNAs. Iioka H, Loiselle D, Haystead TA, Macara IG. Nucleic Acids Res. 2011 Apr;39(8):e53. Epub 2011 Feb 7. 10.1093/nar/gkq1316 PubMed 21300640.
Backbone
  Vector backbone: pcDNA3
  Vector type: Mammalian Expression
  Selectable markers: Neomycin (select with G418)
Growth in bacteria
  Bacterial resistance: Ampicillin, 100 μg/mL
  Growth temperature: 37°C
  Growth strain: XL1 Blue
  Copy number: High Copy
Terms and licenses: Academic/Nonprofit Terms; Industry Terms: Not Available to Industry
How to cite: pcDNA3-tRNA scaffolded SA (tRSA) was a gift from Ian Macara (Addgene plasmid # 32200 ; http://n2t.net/addgene:32200 ; RRID:Addgene_32200)
