[The description below was written by a language model from this plasmid's Addgene catalogue record and pLannotate feature annotations shown in this document.]
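Description:
pcDNA3-tRNA scaffolded SA (tRSA) is a 5,593 bp plasmid built on the pcDNA3 mammalian expression backbone and catalogued as an empty backbone, meaning it is intended to receive a user's own sequence rather than deliver a finished payload. It is maintained in E. coli at high copy through a ColE1/pUC-type origin with ampicillin selection (AmpR under its own bla promoter), and it also carries an f1 origin for single-stranded DNA production. For mammalian cells, an SV40 early promoter drives the neo gene followed by an SV40 poly(A) signal, allowing G418 selection. Short annotated fragments (bom, lac promoter/operator, lacI, ble, a brief HIV-1 LTR match and a partial SV40 promoter) appear to be backbone remnants or incidental matches rather than functional modules.

The distinctive element sits in the cloning region: a roughly 100 nt sequence annotated as a tRNA, lying downstream of the CMV enhancer/promoter and a T7 promoter, and upstream of a reverse-oriented SP6 promoter and the bGH poly(A) signal. From the name, this is a tRNA scaffold carrying an "SA" element, most likely a streptavidin-binding RNA aptamer, although the record does not spell out the abbreviation and the aptamer is not separately annotated. The associated publication concerns detecting RNA–protein interactions with tethered RNAs, which fits a design in which an RNA of interest is fused to the scaffolded tag, transcribed (the T7 promoter permits in vitro transcription; CMV permits expression in cells), and captured together with bound proteins. The specific cloning sites for adding a test RNA are not given in the record.
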