Features (pLannotate 1.2.2; 21 found; start..end, strand, type, name):
     36..80      -  misc_feature   bom (fragment): basis of mobility region from pBR322
    235..614     +  enhancer       CMV enhancer: human cytomegalovirus immediate early enhancer
    615..818     +  promoter       CMV promoter: human cytomegalovirus (CMV) immediate early promoter
    814..847     +  LTR            5' LTR (truncated) (fragment): truncated 5' long terminal repeat (LTR) from HIV-1
    863..881     +  promoter       T7 promoter: promoter for bacteriophage T7 RNA polymerase
    955..1062    +  ncRNA          tRNA: Accession: RF00005 - tRNA
   1145..1163    -  promoter       SP6 promoter: promoter for bacteriophage SP6 RNA polymerase
   1189..1413    +  polyA_signal   bGH poly(A) signal: bovine growth hormone polyadenylation signal
   1417..1438    +  promoter       SV40 promoter (fragment): SV40 enhancer and early promoter
   1459..1887    +  rep_origin     f1 ori (sequence partly withheld): f1 bacteriophage origin of replication; arrow indicates direction of (+) strand synthesis
   1901..2231    +  promoter       SV40 promoter: SV40 enhancer and early promoter
   2298..3089    +  CDS            neo: KKA2_KLEPN - Also known as kan, nptII. Experimental evidence at protein level: Swiss-Prot protein existence level 1. Resistance to kanamycin, neomycin, paromomycin, ribostamycin, butirosin and gentamicin B. From Klebsiella pneumoniae.
   3113..3271    +  CDS            ble (fragment): BLE_KLEPN - Experimental evidence at protein level: Swiss-Prot protein existence level 1. Binding protein with a strong affinity to the bleomycin family of antibiotics. Binds to CL990; an antimitotic-antibiotic compound. From Klebsiella pneumoniae.
   3266..3387    +  polyA_signal   SV40 poly(A) signal: SV40 polyadenylation signal
   3460..3476    -  protein_bind   lac operator: The lac repressor binds to the lac operator to inhibit transcription in E. coli. This inhibition can be relieved by adding lactose or isopropyl-β-D-thiogalactopyranoside (IPTG). lac repressor encoded by lacI
   3484..3514    -  promoter       lac promoter: promoter for the E. coli lac operon
   3529..3550    -  protein_bind   CAP binding site: CAP binding activates transcription in the presence of cAMP. E. coli catabolite activator protein
   3563..3655    -  CDS            lacI (fragment): lac repressor; lacI; The lac repressor binds to the lac operator to inhibit transcription in E. coli. This inhibition can be relieved by adding lactose or isopropyl-β-D-thiogalactopyranoside (IPTG).
   3838..4426    -  rep_origin     ori: high-copy-number ColE1/pMB1/pBR322/pUC origin of replication
   4597..5457    -  CDS            AmpR: β-lactamase; bla; confers resistance to ampicillin, carbenicillin, and related antibiotics
   5458..5562    -  promoter       AmpR promoter: bla
>Addgene plasmid #32200 | pcDNA3-tRNA scaffolded SA (tRSA) | depositor full sequence | sequence record 64908 | pcDNA3-tRNA scaffolded SA (tRSA) sequence 5593 bps
GACGGATCGGGAGATCTCCCGATCCCCTATGGTCGACTCTCAGTACAATCTGCTCTGATGCCGCATAGTT
AAGCCAGTATCTGCTCCCTGCTTGTGTGTTGGAGGTCGCTGAGTAGTGCGCGAGCAAAATTTAAGCTACA
ACAAGGCAAGGCTTGACCGACAATTGCATGAAGAATCTGCTTAGGGTTAGGCGTTTTGCGCTGCTTCGCG
ATGTACGGGCCAGATATACGCGTTGACATTGATTATTGACTAGTTATTAATAGTAATCAATTACGGGGTC
ATTAGTTCATAGCCCATATATGGAGTTCCGCGTTACATAACTTACGGTAAATGGCCCGCCTGGCTGACCG
CCCAACGACCCCCGCCCATTGACGTCAATAATGACGTATGTTCCCATAGTAACGCCAATAGGGACTTTCC
ATTGACGTCAATGGGTGGACTATTTACGGTAAACTGCCCACTTGGCAGTACATCAAGTGTATCATATGCC
AAGTACGCCCCCTATTGACGTCAATGACGGTAAATGGCCCGCCTGGCATTATGCCCAGTACATGACCTTA
TGGGACTTTCCTACTTGGCAGTACATCTACGTATTAGTCATCGCTATTACCATGGTGATGCGGTTTTGGC
AGTACATCAATGGGCGTGGATAGCGGTTTGACTCACGGGGATTTCCAAGTCTCCACCCCATTGACGTCAA
TGGGAGTTTGTTTTGGCACCAAAATCAACGGGACTTTCCAAAATGTCGTAACAACTCCGCCCCATTGACG
CAAATGGGCGGTAGGCGTGTACGGTGGGAGGTCTATATAAGCAGAGCTCTCTGGCTAACTAGAGAACCCA
CTGCTTACTGGCTTATCGAAATTAATACGACTCACTATAGGGAGACCCAAGCTTGGTACCGAGCTCGGAT
CCACTAGTAACGGCCGCCAGTGTGCTGGAATTGAAAAAAAAAAAAGCCCGGATAGCTCAGTCGGTAGAGC
AGCGGCCTCGACCAGAATCATGCAAGTGCGTAAGATAGTCGCGGGTCGAGGCCGCGTCCAGGGTTCAAGT
CCCTGTTCGGGCGCCACTGCAGAAAAAAAAAAAAGAATTCTGCAGATATCCATCACACTGGCGGCCGCTC
GAGCATGCATCTAGAGGGCCCTATTCTATAGTGTCACCTAAATGCTAGAGCTCGCTGATCAGCCTCGACT
GTGCCTTCTAGTTGCCAGCCATCTGTTGTTTGCCCCTCCCCCGTGCCTTCCTTGACCCTGGAAGGTGCCA
CTCCCACTGTCCTTTCCTAATAAAATGAGGAAATTGCATCGCATTGTCTGAGTAGGTGTCATTCTATTCT
GGGGGGTGGGGTGGGGCAGGACAGCAAGGGGGAGGATTGGGAAGACAATAGCAGGCATGCTGGGGATGCG
GTGGGCTCTATGGCTTCTGAGGCGGAAAGAACCAGCTGGGGCTCTAGGGGGTATCCCC
[124 nt withheld, positions 1459-1582]
C
[32 nt withheld, positions 1584-1615]
CA
[57 nt withheld, positions 1618-1674]
A
[49 nt withheld, positions 1676-1724]
CCTTTGACGTTGGAGTCCACGTTCTTT
[37 nt withheld, positions 1752-1788]
ACCCTATCTCGGTCTATTCTTTTGATTTATAAGGGATTTTGGGGATTTCGGCCTATTGGTTAAAAAATGA
GCTGATTTAACAAAAATTTAACGCGAATTAATTCTGTGGAATGTGTGTCAGTTAGGGTGTGGAAAGTCCC
CAGGCTCCCCAGGCAGGCAGAAGTATGCAAAGCATGCATCTCAATTAGTCAGCAACCAGGTGTGGAAAGT
CCCCAGGCTCCCCAGCAGGCAGAAGTATGCAAAGCATGCATCTCAATTAGTCAGCAACCATAGTCCCGCC
CCTAACTCCGCCCATCCCGCCCCTAACTCCGCCCAGTTCCGCCCATTCTCCGCCCCATGGCTGACTAATT
TTTTTTATTTATGCAGAGGCCGAGGCCGCCTCTGCCTCTGAGCTATTCCAGAAGTAGTGAGGAGGCTTTT
TTGGAGGCCTAGGCTTTTGCAAAAAGCTCCCGGGAGCTTGTATATCCATTTTCGGATCTGATCAAGAGAC
AGGATGAGGATCGTTTCGCATGATTGAACAAGATGGATTGCACGCAGGTTCTCCGGCCGCTTGGGTGGAG
AGGCTATTCGGCTATGACTGGGCACAACAGACAATCGGCTGCTCTGATGCCGCCGTGTTCCGGCTGTCAG
CGCAGGGGCGCCCGGTTCTTTTTGTCAAGACCGACCTGTCCGGTGCCCTGAATGAACTGCAGGACGAGGC
AGCGCGGCTATCGTGGCTGGCCACGACGGGCGTTCCTTGCGCAGCTGTGCTCGACGTTGTCACTGAAGCG
GGAAGGGACTGGCTGCTATTGGGCGAAGTGCCGGGGCAGGATCTCCTGTCATCTCACCTTGCTCCTGCCG
AGAAAGTATCCATCATGGCTGATGCAATGCGGCGGCTGCATACGCTTGATCCGGCTACCTGCCCATTCGA
CCACCAAGCGAAACATCGCATCGAGCGAGCACGTACTCGGATGGAAGCCGGTCTTGTCGATCAGGATGAT
CTGGACGAAGAGCATCAGGGGCTCGCGCCAGCCGAACTGTTCGCCAGGCTCAAGGCGCGCATGCCCGACG
GCGAGGATCTCGTCGTGACCCATGGCGATGCCTGCTTGCCGAATATCATGGTGGAAAATGGCCGCTTTTC
TGGATTCATCGACTGTGGCCGGCTGGGTGTGGCGGACCGCTATCAGGACATAGCGTTGGCTACCCGTGAT
ATTGCTGAAGAGCTTGGCGGCGAATGGGCTGACCGCTTCCTCGTGCTTTACGGTATCGCCGCTCCCGATT
CGCAGCGCATCGCCTTCTATCGCCTTCTTGACGAGTTCTTCTGAGCGGGACTCTGGGGTTCGAAATGACC
GACCAAGCGACGCCCAACCTGCCATCACGAGATTTCGATTCCACCGCCGCCTTCTATGAAAGGTTGGGCT
TCGGAATCGTTTTCCGGGACGCCGGCTGGATGATCCTCCAGCGCGGGGATCTCATGCTGGAGTTCTTCGC
CCACCCCAACTTGTTTATTGCAGCTTATAATGGTTACAAATAAAGCAATAGCATCACAAATTTCACAAAT
AAAGCATTTTTTTCACTGCATTCTAGTTGTGGTTTGTCCAAACTCATCAATGTATCTTATCATGTCTGTA
TACCGTCGACCTCTAGCTAGAGCTTGGCGTAATCATGGTCATAGCTGTTTCCTGTGTGAAATTGTTATCC
GCTCACAATTCCACACAACATACGAGCCGGAAGCATAAAGTGTAAAGCCTGGGGTGCCTAATGAGTGAGC
TAACTCACATTAATTGCGTTGCGCTCACTGCCCGCTTTCCAGTCGGGAAACCTGTCGTGCCAGCTGCATT
AATGAATCGGCCAACGCGCGGGGAGAGGCGGTTTGCGTATTGGGCGCTCTTCCGCTTCCTCGCTCACTGA
CTCGCTGCGCTCGGTCGTTCGGCTGCGGCGAGCGGTATCAGCTCACTCAAAGGCGGTAATACGGTTATCC
ACAGAATCAGGGGATAACGCAGGAAAGAACATGTGAGCAAAAGGCCAGCAAAAGGCCAGGAACCGTAAAA
AGGCCGCGTTGCTGGCGTTTTTCCATAGGCTCCGCCCCCCTGACGAGCATCACAAAAATCGACGCTCAAG
TCAGAGGTGGCGAAACCCGACAGGACTATAAAGATACCAGGCGTTTCCCCCTGGAAGCTCCCTCGTGCGC
TCTCCTGTTCCGACCCTGCCGCTTACCGGATACCTGTCCGCCTTTCTCCCTTCGGGAAGCGTGGCGCTTT
CTCAATGCTCACGCTGTAGGTATCTCAGTTCGGTGTAGGTCGTTCGCTCCAAGCTGGGCTGTGTGCACGA
ACCCCCCGTTCAGCCCGACCGCTGCGCCTTATCCGGTAACTATCGTCTTGAGTCCAACCCGGTAAGACAC
GACTTATCGCCACTGGCAGCAGCCACTGGTAACAGGATTAGCAGAGCGAGGTATGTAGGCGGTGCTACAG
AGTTCTTGAAGTGGTGGCCTAACTACGGCTACACTAGAAGGACAGTATTTGGTATCTGCGCTCTGCTGAA
GCCAGTTACCTTCGGAAAAAGAGTTGGTAGCTCTTGATCCGGCAAACAAACCACCGCTGGTAGCGGTGGT
TTTTTTGTTTGCAAGCAGCAGATTACGCGCAGAAAAAAAGGATCTCAAGAAGATCCTTTGATCTTTTCTA
CGGGGTCTGACGCTCAGTGGAACGAAAACTCACGTTAAGGGATTTTGGTCATGAGATTATCAAAAAGGAT
CTTCACCTAGATCCTTTTAAATTAAAAATGAAGTTTTAAATCAATCTAAAGTATATATGAGTAAACTTGG
TCTGACAGTTACCAATGCTTAATCAGTGAGGCACCTATCTCAGCGATCTGTCTATTTCGTTCATCCATAG
TTGCCTGACTCCCCGTCGTGTAGATAACTACGATACGGGAGGGCTTACCATCTGGCCCCAGTGCTGCAAT
GATACCGCGAGACCCACGCTCACCGGCTCCAGATTTATCAGCAATAAACCAGCCAGCCGGAAGGGCCGAG
CGCAGAAGTGGTCCTGCAACTTTATCCGCCTCCATCCAGTCTATTAATTGTTGCCGGGAAGCTAGAGTAA
GTAGTTCGCCAGTTAATAGTTTGCGCAACGTTGTTGCCATTGCTACAGGCATCGTGGTGTCACGCTCGTC
GTTTGGTATGGCTTCATTCAGCTCCGGTTCCCAACGATCAAGGCGAGTTACATGATCCCCCATGTTGTGC
AAAAAAGCGGTTAGCTCCTTCGGTCCTCCGATCGTTGTCAGAAGTAAGTTGGCCGCAGTGTTATCACTCA
TGGTTATGGCAGCACTGCATAATTCTCTTACTGTCATGCCATCCGTAAGATGCTTTTCTGTGACTGGTGA
GTACTCAACCAAGTCATTCTGAGAATAGTGTATGCGGCGACCGAGTTGCTCTTGCCCGGCGTCAATACGG
GATAATACCGCGCCACATAGCAGAACTTTAAAAGTGCTCATCATTGGAAAACGTTCTTCGGGGCGAAAAC
TCTCAAGGATCTTACCGCTGTTGAGATCCAGTTCGATGTAACCCACTCGTGCACCCAACTGATCTTCAGC
ATCTTTTACTTTCACCAGCGTTTCTGGGTGAGCAAAAACAGGAAGGCAAAATGCCGCAAAAAAGGGAATA
AGGGCGACACGGAAATGTTGAATACTCATACTCTTCCTTTTTCAATATTATTGAAGCATTTATCAGGGTT
ATTGTCTCATGAGCGGATACATATTTGAATGTATTTAGAAAAATAAACAAATAGGGGTTCCGCGCACATT
TCCCCGAAAAGTGCCACCTGACGTC
