>Addgene plasmid #32200 | pcDNA3-tRNA scaffolded SA (tRSA) | depositor partial sequence | sequence record 36479 | pcDNA3-tRNA scaffolded SA (tRSA) sequence 253 bps
AAGCTTGGTACCGAGCTCGGATCCACTAGTAACGGCCGCCAGTGTGCTGGAATTGAAAAAAAAAAAAGCC
CGGATAGCTCAGTCGGTAGAGCAGCGGCCTCGACCAGAATCATGCAAGTGCGTAAGATAGTCGCGGGTCG
AGGCCGCGTCCAGGGTTCAAGTCCCTGTTCGGGCGCCACTGCAGAAAAAAAAAAAAGAATTCTGCAGATA
TCCATCACACTGGCGGCCGCTCGAGCATGCATCTAGAGGGCCC
