>Addgene plasmid #32200 | pcDNA3-tRNA scaffolded SA (tRSA) | addgene partial sequence | sequence record 37653 | CMV-F
ACCCACTGCTTACTGGCTTATCGAAATTAATACGACTCACTATAGGGAGACCCAAGCTTGGTACCGAGCT
CGGATCCACTAGTAACGGCCGCCAGTGTGCTGGAATTGAAAAAAAAAAAAGCCCGGATAGCTCAGTCGGT
AGAGCAGCGGCCTCGACCAGAATCATGCAAGTGCGTAAGATAGTCGCGGGTCGAGGCCGCGTCCAGGGTT
CAAGTCCCTGTTCGGGCGCCACTGCAGAAAAAAAAAAAAGAATTCTGCAGATATCCATCACACTGGCGGC
CGCTCGAGCATGCATCTAGAGGGCCCTATTCTATAGTGTCACCTAAATGCTAGAGCTCGCTGATCAGCCT
CGACTGTGCCTTCTAGTTGCCAGCCATCTGTTGTTTGCCCCTCCCCCGTGCCTTCCTTGACCCTGGAAGG
TGCCACTCCCACTGTCCTTTCCTAATAAAATGAGGAAATTGCATCGCATTGTCTGAGTAGGTGTCATTCT
ATTCTGGGGGGTGGGGTGGGGCAGGACAGCAAGGGGGAGGATTGGGAAGACAATAGCAGGCATGCTGGGG
ATGCGGTGGGCTCTATGGCTTCTGAGGCGGAAAGAACCAGCTGGGGCTCTAGGGGGTATCCCC
[77 nt withheld, positions 624-700]
